>Addgene plasmid #109748 | p3E-rab38a-CA | depositor full sequence | sequence record 206685 | Full Sequence
CTTTCCTGCGTTATCCCCTGATTCTGTGGATAACCGTATTACCGCCTTTGAGTGAGCTGATACCGCTCGC
CGCAGCCGAACGACCGAGCGCAGCGAGTCAGTGAGCGAGGAAGCGGAAGAGCGCCCAATACGCAAACCGC
CTCTCCCCGCGCGTTGGCCGATTCATTAATGCAGCTGGCACGACAGGTTTCCCGACTGGAAAGCGGGCAG
TGAGCGCAACGCAATTAATACGCGTACCGCTAGCCAGGAAGAGTTTGTAGAAACGCAAAAAGGCCATCCG
TCAGGATGGCCTTCTGCTTAGTTTGATGCCTGGCAGTTTATGGCGGGCGTCCTGCCCGCCACCCTCCGGG
CCGTTGCTTCACAACGTTCAAATCCGCTCCCGGCGGATTTGTCCTACTCAGGAGAGCGTTCACCGACAAA
CAACAGATAAAACGAAAGGCCCAGTCTTCCGACTGAGCCTTTCGTTTTATTTGATGCCTGGCAGTTCCCT
ACTCTCGCGTTAACGCTAGCATGGATGTTTTCCCAGTCACGACGTTGTAAAACGACGGCCAGTCTTAAGC
TCGGGCCCTGCAGCTCTAGAGCTCGAATTCTACAGGTCACTAATACCATCTAAGTAGTTGGTTCATAGTG
ACTGCATATGTTGTGTTTTACAGTATTATGTAGTCTGTTTTTTATGCAAAATCTAATTTAATATATTGAT
ATTTATATCATTTTACGTTTCTCGTTCAACTTTCTTGTACAAAGTGGTGCTCGACTGGCGAGTCACAAGT
TGTGCTTTTTCCCTCCGCGGGGCGTTTCTGTTTCTCCCAGAGTCTCTCCCAGCGGATCACACGCGTCCAT
GTTCGCCTCTGTCTCACACAGCCATGCAGAACCATCACCTGAAGGAACATCTCTATAAAATCCTGGTGAT
CGGGGACCTGGGAGTGGGGAAAACCAGCATTATCAAGCGCTACGTGCACCAGAACTTCTCACCAAACTAC
CGTGCCACCATCGGCGTGGATTTCGCGCTCAAAGTTCTGAATCTCGACCAGGAGACCGTTAGGCTGCAGC
TCTGGGACATCGCAGGTCTGGAGCGTTTCGGGAACATGACGCGGGTCTATTACAGAGAAGCAATGGGAGC
CATCATTGTTTTTGACGTCACGCGGCCGTCGACGTTTGAGGCGGTGACGAAGTGGAAGGAGGACTTGGAT
GCAAAGCTGAGTTTATCCAACGGCAAACAAGTGGCGGCGGTGCTGCTGGCCAACAAATGTGATCAGGGCC
GAGACGTGCTCACCAACAACGGCATCAAGATGGAGCAGTTCTGCCAGGAGAACGGCTTCGTGGGATGGTT
CGAAACTTCAGCCAAGGAGAATATTAATATAGATGAAGCCGCACACTGTCTGGTGAAGCACATTATAGCT
AATGAGAACGATCTGCTGCAGTCGGAGGTTGCAGACACTATTTCACCGCAGCAGGAGTCCAGTCGTGGAG
GAACCTGCTCGGCCTGTTTCAGGTCCTGACAACTTTATTATACAAAGTTGGCATTATAAAAAAGCATTGC
TTATCAATTTGTTGCAACGAACAGGTCACTATCAGTCAAAATAAAATCATTATTTGGAGCTCCATGGTAG
CGTTAACGCGGCCGCGATATCCCCTATAGTGAGTCGTATTACATGGTCATAGCTGTTTCCTGGCAGCTCT
GGCCCGTGTCTCAAAATCTCTGATGTTACATTGCACAAGATAAAAATATATCATCATGAACAATAAAACT
GTCTGCTTACATAAACAGTAATACAAGGGGTGTTATGAGCCATATTCAACGGGAAACGTCGAGGCCGCGA
TTAAATTCCAACATGGATGCTGATTTATATGGGTATAAATGGGCTCGCGATAATGTCGGGCAATCAGGTG
CGACAATCTATCGCTTGTATGGGAAGCCCGATGCGCCAGAGTTGTTTCTGAAACATGGCAAAGGTAGCGT
TGCCAATGATGTTACAGATGAGATGGTCAGACTAAACTGGCTGACGGAATTTATGCCTCTTCCGACCATC
AAGCATTTTATCCGTACTCCTGATGATGCATGGTTACTCACCACTGCGATCCCCGGAAAAACAGCATTCC
AGGTATTAGAAGAATATCCTGATTCAGGTGAAAATATTGTTGATGCGCTGGCAGTGTTCCTGCGCCGGTT
GCATTCGATTCCTGTTTGTAATTGTCCTTTTAACAGCGATCGCGTATTTCGTCTCGCTCAGGCGCAATCA
CGAATGAATAACGGTTTGGTTGATGCGAGTGATTTTGATGACGAGCGTAATGGCTGGCCTGTTGAACAAG
TCTGGAAAGAAATGCATAAACTTTTGCCATTCTCACCGGATTCAGTCGTCACTCATGGTGATTTCTCACT
TGATAACCTTATTTTTGACGAGGGGAAATTAATAGGTTGTATTGATGTTGGACGAGTCGGAATCGCAGAC
CGATACCAGGATCTTGCCATCCTATGGAACTGCCTCGGTGAGTTTTCTCCTTCATTACAGAAACGGCTTT
TTCAAAAATATGGTATTGATAATCCTGATATGAATAAATTGCAGTTTCATTTGATGCTCGATGAGTTTTT
CTAATCAGAATTGGTTAATTGGTTGTAACACTGGCAGAGCATTACGCTGACTTGACGGGACGGCGCAAGC
TCATGACCAAAATCCCTTAACGTGAGTTACGCGTCGTTCCACTGAGCGTCAGACCCCGTAGAAAAGATCA
AAGGATCTTCTTGAGATCCTTTTTTTCTGCGCGTAATCTGCTGCTTGCAAACAAAAAAACCACCGCTACC
AGCGGTGGTTTGTTTGCCGGATCAAGAGCTACCAACTCTTTTTCCGAAGGTAACTGGCTTCAGCAGAGCG
CAGATACCAAATACTGTCCTTCTAGTGTAGCCGTAGTTAGGCCACCACTTCAAGAACTCTGTAGCACCGC
CTACATACCTCGCTCTGCTAATCCTGTTACCAGTGGCTGCTGCCAGTGGCGATAAGTCGTGTCTTACCGG
GTTGGACTCAAGACGATAGTTACCGGATAAGGCGCAGCGGTCGGGCTGAACGGGGGGTTCGTGCACACAG
CCCAGCTTGGAGCGAACGACCTACACCGAACTGAGATACCTACAGCGTGAGCATTGAGAAAGCGCCACGC
TTCCCGAAGGGAGAAAGGCGGACAGGTATCCGGTAAGCGGCAGGGTCGGAACAGGAGAGCGCACGAGGGA
GCTTCCAGGGGGAAACGCCTGGTATCTTTATAGTCCTGTCGGGTTTCGCCACCTCTGACTTGAGCGTCGA
TTTTTGTGATGCTCGTCAGGGGGGCGGAGCCTATGGAAAAACGCCAGCAACGCGGCCTTTTTACGGTTCC
TGGCCTTTTGCTGGCCTTTTGCTCACATGTT
Features (pLannotate 1.2.2; 11 found; start..end, strand, type, name):
    121..213     +  CDS            lacI (fragment): lac repressor; lacI; The lac repressor binds to the lac operator to inhibit transcription in E. coli. This inhibition can be relieved by adding lactose or isopropyl-β-D-thiogalactopyranoside (IPTG).
    268..295     -  terminator     rrnB T2 terminator: transcription terminator T2 from the E. coli rrnB gene
    427..470     +  terminator     rrnB T1 terminator: Escherichia coli rrnB; transcription terminator T1 from the E. coli rrnB gene
    517..553     -  CDS            lacZα (fragment): LacZα fragment of β-galactosidase; lacZ fragment
    624..748     -  protein_bind   attR2: mutant version of attR; recombination site for the Gateway® LR reaction LR Clonase™
    864..1496    +  CDS            RAB38: RAB38_HUMAN - Experimental evidence at protein level: Swiss-Prot protein existence level 1. May be involved in melanosomal transport and docking. Involved in the proper sorting of TYRP1. Involved in peripheral melanosomal distribution of TYRP1 in melanocytes; the function, which probably is implicating vesicle-trafficking, includes cooperation with ANKRD27 and VAMP7 (By similarity). Plays a role in the maturation of phagosomes that engulf pathogens, such as S.aureus and M.tuberculosis (PubMed:21255211). Plays an important role in the control of melanin production and melanosome biogenesis (Pub
   1500..1520    -  protein_bind   attB3: mutant version of attB; core recombination site for the Gateway® BP reaction BP Clonase™
   1511..1596    -  protein_bind   attL1 (fragment): mutant version of attL; recombination site for the Gateway® LR reaction LR Clonase™
   1633..1651    -  promoter       T7 promoter: promoter for bacteriophage T7 RNA polymerase
   1785..2594    +  CDS            KanR: aminoglycoside phosphotransferase; aph(3')-Ia; confers resistance to kanamycin in bacteria or G418 (Geneticin®) in eukaryotes
   2741..3329    +  rep_origin     ori: high-copy-number ColE1/pMB1/pBR322/pUC origin of replication
