>Addgene plasmid #109748 | p3E-rab38a-CA | addgene full sequence | sequence record 224164 | Addgene NGS Result
CATAGTGACTGCATATGTTGTGTTTTACAGTATTATGTAGTCTGTTTTTTATGCAAAATCTAATTTAATA
TATTGATATTTATATCATTTTACGTTTCTCGTTCAACTTTCTTGTACAAAGTGGTGCTCGACTGGCGAGT
CACAAGTTGTGCTTTTTCCCTCCGCGGGGCGTTTCTGTTTCTCCCAGAGTCTCTCCCAGCGGATCACACG
CGTCCATGTTCGCCTCTGTCTCACACAGCCATGCAGAACCATCACCTGAAGGAACATCTCTATAAAATCC
TGGTGATCGGGGACCTGGGAGTGGGGAAAACCAGCATTATCAAGCGCTACGTGCACCAGAACTTCTCACC
AAACTACCGTGCCACCATCGGCGTGGATTTCGCGCTCAAAGTTCTGAATCTCGACCAGGAGACCGTTAGG
CTGCAGCTCTGGGACATCGCAGGTCTGGAGCGTTTCGGGAACATGACGCGGGTCTATTACAGAGAAGCAA
TGGGAGCCATCATTGTTTTTGACGTCACGCGGCCGTCGACGTTTGAGGCGGTGACGAAGTGGAAGGAGGA
CTTGGATGCAAAGCTGAGTTTATCCAACGGCAAACAAGTGGCGGCGGTGCTGCTGGCCAACAAATGTGAT
CAGGGCCGAGACGTGCTCACCAACAACGGCATCAAGATGGAGCAGTTCTGCCAGGAGAACGGCTTCGTGG
GATGGTTCGAAACTTCAGCCAAGGAGAATATTAATATAGATGAAGCCGCACACTGTCTGGTGAAGCACAT
TATAGCTAATGAGAACGATCTGCTGCAGTCGGAGGTTGCAGACACTATTTCACCGCAGCAGGAGTCCAGT
CGTGGAGGAACCTGCTCGGCCTGTTTCAGGTCCTGACAACTTTATTATACAAAGTTGGCATTATAAAAAA
GCATTGCTTATCAATTTGTTGCAACGAACAGGTCACTATCAGTCAAAATAAAATCATTATTTGGAGCTCC
ATGGTAGCGTTAACGCGGCCGCGATATCCCCTATAGTGAGTCGTATTACATGGTCATAGCTGTTTCCTGG
CAGCTCTGGCCCGTGTCTCAAAATCTCTGATGTTACATTGCACAAGATAAAAATATATCATCATGAACAA
TAAAACTGTCTGCTTACATAAACAGTAATACAAGGGGTGTTATGAGCCATATTCAACGGGAAACGTCGAG
GCCGCGATTAAATTCCAACATGGATGCTGATTTATATGGGTATAAATGGGCTCGCGATAATGTCGGGCAA
TCAGGTGCGACAATCTATCGCTTGTATGGGAAGCCCGATGCGCCAGAGTTGTTTCTGAAACATGGCAAAG
GTAGCGTTGCCAATGATGTTACAGATGAGATGGTCAGACTAAACTGGCTGACGGAATTTATGCCTCTTCC
GACCATCAAGCATTTTATCCGTACTCCTGATGATGCATGGTTACTCACCACTGCGATCCCCGGAAAAACA
GCATTCCAGGTATTAGAAGAATATCCTGATTCAGGTGAAAATATTGTTGATGCGCTGGCAGTGTTCCTGC
GCCGGTTGCATTCGATTCCTGTTTGTAATTGTCCTTTTAACAGCGATCGCGTATTTCGTCTCGCTCAGGC
GCAATCACGAATGAATAACGGTTTGGTTGATGCGAGTGATTTTGATGACGAGCGTAATGGCTGGCCTGTT
GAACAAGTCTGGAAAGAAATGCATAAACTTTTGCCATTCTCACCGGATTCAGTCGTCACTCATGGTGATT
TCTCACTTGATAACCTTATTTTTGACGAGGGGAAATTAATAGGTTGTATTGATGTTGGACGAGTCGGAAT
CGCAGACCGATACCAGGATCTTGCCATCCTATGGAACTGCCTCGGTGAGTTTTCTCCTTCATTACAGAAA
CGGCTTTTTCAAAAATATGGTATTGATAATCCTGATATGAATAAATTGCAGTTTCATTTGATGCTCGATG
AGTTTTTCTAATCAGAATTGGTTAATTGGTTGTAACACTGGCAGAGCATTACGCTGACTTGACGGGACGG
CGCAAGCTCATGACCAAAATCCCTTAACGTGAGTTACGCGTCGTTCCACTGAGCGTCAGACCCCGTAGAA
AAGATCAAAGGATCTTCTTGAGATCCTTTTTTTCTGCGCGTAATCTGCTGCTTGCAAACAAAAAAACCAC
CGCTACCAGCGGTGGTTTGTTTGCCGGATCAAGAGCTACCAACTCTTTTTCCGAAGGTAACTGGCTTCAG
CAGAGCGCAGATACCAAATACTGTTCTTCTAGTGTAGCCGTAGTTAGGCCACCACTTCAAGAACTCTGTA
GCACCGCCTACATACCTCGCTCTGCTAATCCTGTTACCAGTGGCTGCTGCCAGTGGCGATAAGTCGTGTC
TTACCGGGTTGGACTCAAGACGATAGTTACCGGATAAGGCGCAGCGGTCGGGCTGAACGGGGGGTTCGTG
CACACAGCCCAGCTTGGAGCGAACGACCTACACCGAACTGAGATACCTACAGCGTGAGCTATGAGAAAGC
GCCACGCTTCCCGAAGGGAGAAAGGCGGACAGGTATCCGGTAAGCGGCAGGGTCGGAACAGGAGAGCGCA
CGAGGGAGCTTCCAGGGGGAAACGCCTGGTATCTTTATAGTCCTGTCGGGTTTCGCCACCTCTGACTTGA
GCGTCGATTTTTGTGATGCTCGTCAGGGGGGCGGAGCCTATGGAAAAACGCCAGCAACGCGGCCTTTTTA
CGGTTCCTGGCCTTTTGCTGGCCTTTTGCTCACATGTTCTTTCCTGCGTTATCCCCTGATTCTGTGGATA
ACCGTATTACCGCCTTTGAGTGAGCTGATACCGCTCGCCGCAGCCGAACGACCGAGCGCAGCGAGTCAGT
GAGCGAGGAAGCGGAAGAGCGCCCAATACGCAAACCGCCTCTCCCCGCGCGTTGGCCGATTCATTAATGC
AGCTGGCACGACAGGTTTCCCGACTGGAAAGCGGGCAGTGAGCGCAACGCAATTAATACGCGTACCGCTA
GCCAGGAAGAGTTTGTAGAAACGCAAAAAGGCCATCCGTCAGGATGGCCTTCTGCTTAGTTTGATGCCTG
GCAGTTTATGGCGGGCGTCCTGCCCGCCACCCTCCGGGCCGTTGCTTCACAACGTTCAAATCCGCTCCCG
GCGGATTTGTCCTACTCAGGAGAGCGTTCACCGACAAACAACAGATAAAACGAAAGGCCCAGTCTTCCGA
CTGAGCCTTTCGTTTTATTTGATGCCTGGCAGTTCCCTACTCTCGCGTTAACGCTAGCATGGATGTTTTC
CCAGTCACGACGTTGTAAAACGACGGCCAGTCTTAAGCTCGGGCCCTGCAGCTCTAGAGCTCGAATTCTA
CAGGTCACTAATACCATCTAAGTAGTTGGTT
Features (pLannotate 1.2.2; 12 found; start..end, strand, type, name):
      1..125     -  protein_bind   attR2: mutant version of attR; recombination site for the Gateway® LR reaction LR Clonase™
    241..873     +  CDS            RAB38: RAB38_HUMAN - Experimental evidence at protein level: Swiss-Prot protein existence level 1. May be involved in melanosomal transport and docking. Involved in the proper sorting of TYRP1. Involved in peripheral melanosomal distribution of TYRP1 in melanocytes; the function, which probably is implicating vesicle-trafficking, includes cooperation with ANKRD27 and VAMP7 (By similarity). Plays a role in the maturation of phagosomes that engulf pathogens, such as S.aureus and M.tuberculosis (PubMed:21255211). Plays an important role in the control of melanin production and melanosome biogenesis (Pub
    877..897     -  protein_bind   attB3: mutant version of attB; core recombination site for the Gateway® BP reaction BP Clonase™
    888..973     -  protein_bind   attL1 (fragment): mutant version of attL; recombination site for the Gateway® LR reaction LR Clonase™
   1010..1028    -  promoter       T7 promoter: promoter for bacteriophage T7 RNA polymerase
   1162..1971    +  CDS            KanR: aminoglycoside phosphotransferase; aph(3')-Ia; confers resistance to kanamycin in bacteria or G418 (Geneticin®) in eukaryotes
   2118..2706    +  rep_origin     ori: high-copy-number ColE1/pMB1/pBR322/pUC origin of replication
   2889..2981    +  CDS            lacI (fragment): lac repressor; lacI; The lac repressor binds to the lac operator to inhibit transcription in E. coli. This inhibition can be relieved by adding lactose or isopropyl-β-D-thiogalactopyranoside (IPTG).
   3036..3063    -  terminator     rrnB T2 terminator: transcription terminator T2 from the E. coli rrnB gene
   3195..3238    +  terminator     rrnB T1 terminator: Escherichia coli rrnB; transcription terminator T1 from the E. coli rrnB gene
   3285..3321    -  CDS            lacZα (fragment): LacZα fragment of β-galactosidase; lacZ fragment
   3359..3388    -  protein_bind   attP2 (fragment): mutant version of attP; recombination site for the Gateway® BP reaction BP Clonase™
