[The description below was written by a language model from this plasmid's Addgene catalogue record and pLannotate feature annotations shown in this document.]
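Description:
p3E-rab38a-CA is a 3' entry clone for multisite Gateway assembly, built by recombining a zebrafish (D. rerio) rab38a coding sequence into the pDONR P2R-P3 donor backbone. It is a small plasmid of about 3.4 kb that is propagated in E. coli at high copy from a ColE1/pUC-type origin and selected with kanamycin through an aph(3')-Ia resistance gene. The remaining annotated backbone elements are typical of the pDONR series: rrnB T1 and T2 transcription terminators that insulate the cloning site, a T7 promoter next to the insert, and short lacI and lacZα remnants with no functional role. The two available sequence records, one from the depositor and one from repository sequencing, are the same length. They carry the same features in a different circular register.

The payload is a roughly 630 bp open reading frame that the annotation software matched to human RAB38 by homology, although the catalogue identifies it as zebrafish rab38a. It carries a mutation described as constitutively active, but the record does not state the specific substitution. The ORF is flanked by an attR2 site on one side and an attL-type site containing an attB3 core on the other (the software labels it an attL1 fragment, though an attL3 site would be expected in this backbone). These sites allow an LR reaction to place the ORF in the third position, downstream of a 5' promoter element and a middle entry element. The plasmid has no eukaryotic promoter of its own, so expression depends on the assembled destination construct. As stated, its purpose is 3' tagging, meaning that active Rab38a is fused to the C-terminal side of a middle-entry component such as a fluorescent protein. The associated publication concerns in vivo cell biological screening in zebrafish.
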