Addgene plasmid #109748: p3E-rab38a-CA
Purpose: Multisite gateway vector for 3' tagging with constitutively active rab38a
Depositing lab: Rob Parton. Depositing organization: University of Queensland, Institute for Molecular Bioscience. Publication: In vivo cell biological screening identifies an endocytic capture mechanism for T-tubule formation. Hall TE, Martel N, Ariotti N, Xiong Z, Lo HP, Ferguson C, Rae J, Lim YW, Parton RG. Nat Commun. 2020 Jul 24;11(1):3711. doi: 10.1038/s41467-020-17486-w. PubMed 32709891.
Backbone
  Vector backbone: pDONR p2R-p3
  Vector type: Zebrafish plasmids
Growth in bacteria
  Bacterial resistance: Kanamycin, 50 μg/mL
  Growth temperature: 37°C
  Growth strain: DH5alpha
  Copy number: High Copy
Gene/Insert
  Gene/Insert name: rab38a
  Species: D. rerio (zebrafish)
  Mutation: constitutively active
  Entrez Gene: rab38a (a.k.a. rab38)
  Cloning method: Gateway Cloning
Terms and licenses: Academic/Nonprofit Terms; Industry Terms: Not Available to Industry
How to cite: p3E-rab38a-CA was a gift from Rob Parton (Addgene plasmid # 109748 ; http://n2t.net/addgene:109748 ; RRID:Addgene_109748)
